>Addgene plasmid #107164 | pET30a-ASXL1-HARE-HTH domain | addgene full sequence | sequence record 208530 | Addgene NGS Result
TGGCGAATGGG
[124 nt withheld, positions 12-135]
C
[91 nt withheld, positions 137-227]
A
[49 nt withheld, positions 229-277]
CCTTTGACGTTGGAGTCCACGTTCTTT
[37 nt withheld, positions 305-341]
ACCCTATCTCGGTCTATTCTTTTGATTTATAAGGGATTTTGCCGATTTCGGCCTATTGGTTAAAAAATGA
GCTGATTTAACAAAAATTTAACGCGAATTTTAACAAAATATTAACGCTTACAATTTAGGTGGCACTTTTC
GGGGAAATGTGCGCGGAACCCCTATTTGTTTATTTTTCTAAATACATTCAAATATGTATCCGCTCATGAA
TTAATTCTTAGAAAAACTCATCGAGCATCAAATGAAACTGCAATTTATTCATATCAGGATTATCAATACC
ATATTTTTGAAAAAGCCGTTTCTGTAATGAAGGAGAAAACTCACCGAGGCAGTTCCATAGGATGGCAAGA
TCCTGGTATCGGTCTGCGATTCCGACTCGTCCAACATCAATACAACCTATTAATTTCCCCTCGTCAAAAA
TAAGGTTATCAAGTGAGAAATCACCATGAGTGACGACTGAATCCGGTGAGAATGGCAAAAGTTTATGCAT
TTCTTTCCAGACTTGTTCAACAGGCCAGCCATTACGCTCGTCATCAAAATCACTCGCATCAACCAAACCG
TTATTCATTCGTGATTGCGCCTGAGCGAGACGAAATACGCGATCGCTGTTAAAAGGACAATTACAAACAG
GAATCGAATGCAACCGGCGCAGGAACACTGCCAGCGCATCAACAATATTTTCACCTGAATCAGGATATTC
TTCTAATACCTGGAATGCTGTTTTCCCGGGGATCGCAGTGGTGAGTAACCATGCATCATCAGGAGTACGG
ATAAAATGCTTGATGGTCGGAAGAGGCATAAATTCCGTCAGCCAGTTTAGTCTGACCATCTCATCTGTAA
CATCATTGGCAACGCTACCTTTGCCATGTTTCAGAAACAACTCTGGCGCATCGGGCTTCCCATACAATCG
ATAGATTGTCGCACCTGATTGCCCGACATTATCGCGAGCCCATTTATACCCATATAAATCAGCATCCATG
TTGGAATTTAATCGCGGCCTAGAGCAAGACGTTTCCCGTTGAATATGGCTCATAACACCCCTTGTATTAC
TGTTTATGTAAGCAGACAGTTTTATTGTTCATGACCAAAATCCCTTAACGTGAGTTTTCGTTCCACTGAG
CGTCAGACCCCGTAGAAAAGATCAAAGGATCTTCTTGAGATCCTTTTTTTCTGCGCGTAATCTGCTGCTT
GCAAACAAAAAAACCACCGCTACCAGCGGTGGTTTGTTTGCCGGATCAAGAGCTACCAACTCTTTTTCCG
AAGGTAACTGGCTTCAGCAGAGCGCAGATACCAAATACTGTCCTTCTAGTGTAGCCGTAGTTAGGCCACC
ACTTCAAGAACTCTGTAGCACCGCCTACATACCTCGCTCTGCTAATCCTGTTACCAGTGGCTGCTGCCAG
TGGCGATAAGTCGTGTCTTACCGGGTTGGACTCAAGACGATAGTTACCGGATAAGGCGCAGCGGTCGGGC
TGAACGGGGGGTTCGTGCACACAGCCCAGCTTGGAGCGAACGACCTACACCGAACTGAGATACCTACAGC
GTGAGCTATGAGAAAGCGCCACGCTTCCCGAAGGGAGAAAGGCGGACAGGTATCCGGTAAGCGGCAGGGT
CGGAACAGGAGAGCGCACGAGGGAGCTTCCAGGGGGAAACGCCTGGTATCTTTATAGTCCTGTCGGGTTT
CGCCACCTCTGACTTGAGCGTCGATTTTTGTGATGCTCGTCAGGGGGGCGGAGCCTATGGAAAAACGCCA
GCAACGCGGCCTTTTTACGGTTCCTGGCCTTTTGCTGGCCTTTTGCTCACATGTTCTTTCCTGCGTTATC
CCCTGATTCTGTGGATAACCGTATTACCGCCTTTGAGTGAGCTGATACCGCTCGCCGCAGCCGAACGACC
GAGCGCAGCGAGTCAGTGAGCGAGGAAGCGGAAGAGCGCCTGATGCGGTATTTTCTCCTTACGCATCTGT
GCGGTATTTCACACCGCAATGGTGCACTCTCAGTACAATCTGCTCTGATGCCGCATAGTTAAGCCAGTAT
ACACTCCGCTATCGCTACGTGACTGGGTCATGGCTGCGCCCCGACACCCGCCAACACCCGCTGACGCGCC
CTGACGGGCTTGTCTGCTCCCGGCATCCGCTTACAGACAAGCTGTGACCGTCTCCGGGAGCTGCATGTGT
CAGAGGTTTTCACCGTCATCACCGAAACGCGCGAGGCAGCTGCGGTAAAGCTCATCAGCGTGGTCGTGAA
GCGATTCACAGATGTCTGCCTGTTCATCCGCGTCCAGCTCGTTGAGTTTCTCCAGAAGCGTTAATGTCTG
GCTTCTGATAAAGCGGGCCATGTTAAGGGCGGTTTTTTCCTGTTTGGTCACTGATGCCTCCGTGTAAGGG
GGATTTCTGTTCATGGGGGTAATGATACCGATGAAACGAGAGAGGATGCTCACGATACGGGTTACTGATG
ATGAACATGCCCGGTTACTGGAACGTTGTGAGGGTAAACAACTGGCGGTATGGATGCGGCGGGACCAGAG
AAAAATCACTCAGGGTCAATGCCAGCGCTTCGTTAATACAGATGTAGGTGTTCCACAGGGTAGCCAGCAG
CATCCTGCGATGCAGATCCGGAACATAATGGTGCAGGGCGCTGACTTCCGCGTTTCCAGACTTTACGAAA
CACGGAAACCGAAGACCATTCATGTTGTTGCTCAGGTCGCAGACGTTTTGCAGCAGCAGTCGCTTCACGT
TCGCTCGCGTATCGGTGATTCATTCTGCTAACCAGTAAGGCAACCCCGCCAGCCTAGCCGGGTCCTCAAC
GACAGGAGCACGATCATGCGCACCCGTGGGGCCGCCATGCCGGCGATAATGGCCTGCTTCTCGCCGAAAC
GTTTGGTGGCGGGACCAGTGACGAAGGCTTGAGCGAGGGCGTGCAAGATTCCGAATACCGCAAGCGACAG
GCCGATCATCGTCGCGCTCCAGCGAAAGCGGTCCTCGCCGAAAATGACCCAGAGCGCTGCCGGCACCTGT
CCTACGAGTTGCATGATAAAGAAGACAGTCATAAGTGCGGCGACGATAGTCATGCCCCGCGCCCACCGGA
AGGAGCTGACTGGGTTGAAGGCTCTCAAGGGCATCGGTCGAGATCCCGGTGCCTAATGAGTGAGCTAACT
TACATTAATTGCGTTGCGCTCACTGCCCGCTTTCCAGTCGGGAAACCTGTCGTGCCAGCTGCATTAATGA
ATCGGCCAACGCGCGGGGAGAGGCGGTTTGCGTATTGGGCGCCAGGGTGGTTTTTCTTTTCACCAGTGAG
ACGGGCAACAGCTGATTGCCCTTCACCGCCTGGCCCTGAGAGAGTTGCAGCAAGCGGTCCACGCTGGTTT
GCCCCAGCAGGCGAAAATCCTGTTTGATGGTGGTTAACGGCGGGATATAACATGAGCTGTCTTCGGTATC
GTCGTATCCCACTACCGAGATGTCCGCACCAACGCGCAGCCCGGACTCGGTAATGGCGCGCATTGCGCCC
AGCGCCATCTGATCGTTGGCAACCAGCATCGCAGTGGGAACGATGCCCTCATTCAGCATTTGCATGGTTT
GTTGAAAACCGGACATGGCACTCCAGTCGCCTTCCCGTTCCGCTATCGGCTGAATTTGATTGCGAGTGAG
ATATTTATGCCAGCCAGCCAGACGCAGACGCGCCGAGACAGAACTTAATGGGCCCGCTAACAGCGCGATT
TGCTGGTGACCCAATGCGACCAGATGCTCCACGCCCAGTCGCGTACCGTCTTCATGGGAGAAAATAATAC
TGTTGATGGGTGTCTGGTCAGAGACATCAAGAAATAACGCCGGAACATTAGTGCAGGCAGCTTCCACAGC
AATGGCATCCTGGTCATCCAGCGGATAGTTAATGATCAGCCCACTGACGCGTTGCGCGAGAAGATTGTGC
ACCGCCGCTTTACAGGCTTCGACGCCGCTTCGTTCTACCATCGACACCACCACGCTGGCACCCAGTTGAT
CGGCGCGAGATTTAATCGCCGCGACAATTTGCGACGGCGCGTGCAGGGCCAGACTGGAGGTGGCAACGCC
AATCAGCAACGACTGTTTGCCCGCCAGTTGTTGTGCCACGCGGTTGGGAATGTAATTCAGCTCCGCCATC
GCCGCTTCCACTTTTTCCCGCGTTTTCGCAGAAACGTGGCTGGCCTGGTTCACCACGCGGGAAACGGTCT
GATAAGAGACACCGGCATACTCTGCGACATCGTATAACGTTACTGGTTTCACATTCACCACCCTGAATTG
ACTCTCTTCCGGGCGCTATCATGCCATACCGCGAAAGGTTTTGCGCCATTCGATGGTGTCCGGGATCTCG
ACGCTCTCCCTTATGCGACTCCTGCATTAGGAAGCAGCCCAGTAGTAGGTTGAGGCCGTTGAGCACCGCC
GCCGCAAGGAATGGTGCATGCAAGGAGATGGCGCCCAACAGTCCCCCGGCCACGGGGCCTGCCACCATAC
CCACGCCGAAACAAGCGCTCATGAGCCCGAAGTGGCGAGCCCGATCTTCCCCATCGGTGATGTCGGCGAT
ATAGGCGCCAGCAACCGCACCTGTGGCGCCGGTGATGCCGGCCACGATGCGTCCGGCGTAGAGGATCGAG
ATCGATCTCGATCCCGCGAAATTAATACGACTCACTATAGGGGAATTGTGAGCGGATAACAATTCCCCTC
TAGAAATAATTTTGTTTAACTTTAAGAAGGAGATATACATATGCACCATCATCATCATCATTCTTCTGGT
CTGGTGCCACGCGGTTCTGGTATGAAAGAAACCGCTGCTGCTAAATTCGAACGCCAGCACATGGACAGCC
CAGATCTGAAGGACAAACAGAAGAGGAAGAAGGAGCGCACGTGGGCCGAGGCCGCGCGCCTGGTGTTAGA
AAACTACTCAGATGCTCCAATGACACCAAAACAGATTCTGCAGGTCATAGAGGCAGAAGGACTGAAGGAA
ATGAGAAGTGGGACATCCCCTCTTGCGTGCCTCAATGCCATGCTACATTCCAACTCAAGAGGAGGAGAAG
GGCTGTTTTATAAATTACCTGGCCGCATTAGTCTTTTCACACTCGATTACAAGGATGACGATGACAAGTG
ACTCGAGCACCACCACCACCACCACTGAGATCCGGCTGCTAACAAAGCCCGAAAGGAAGCTGAGTTGGCT
GCTGCCACCGCTGAGCAATAACTAGCATAACCCCTTGGGGCCTCTAAACGGGTCTTGAGGGGTTTTTTGC
TGAAAGGAGGAACTATATCCGGAT
Features (pLannotate 1.2.2; 21 found; start..end, strand, type, name):
     12..440     +  rep_origin     f1 ori (sequence partly withheld): f1 bacteriophage origin of replication; arrow indicates direction of (+) strand synthesis
    493..550     +  promoter       AmpR promoter (fragment): bla
    559..1374    -  CDS            KanR: aminoglycoside phosphotransferase; aph(3')-Ia; confers resistance to kanamycin in bacteria or G418 (Geneticin®) in eukaryotes
   1496..2084    +  rep_origin     ori: high-copy-number ColE1/pMB1/pBR322/pUC origin of replication
   2270..2409    -  misc_feature   bom: basis of mobility region from pBR322
   2511..2702    -  CDS            rop: Rop protein, which maintains plasmids at low copy number; rop
   2719..3099    +  CDS            YPB1_ECOLX: Protein predicted: Swiss-Prot protein existence level 4. From Escherichia coli.
   3171..3462    -  CDS            TcR (fragment): tetracycline efflux protein; tet; confers resistance to tetracycline
   3477..3498    -  protein_bind   CAP binding site: CAP binding activates transcription in the presence of cAMP. E. coli catabolite activator protein
   3511..4593    -  CDS            lacI: lac repressor; lacI; The lac repressor binds to the lac operator to inhibit transcription in E. coli. This inhibition can be relieved by adding lactose or isopropyl-β-D-thiogalactopyranoside (IPTG).
   4594..4671    -  promoter       lacI promoter: lacI
   4679..4958    -  CDS            TcR (fragment): tetracycline efflux protein; tet; confers resistance to tetracycline
   4984..5002    +  promoter       T7 promoter: promoter for bacteriophage T7 RNA polymerase
   5003..5027    +  protein_bind   lac operator: The lac repressor binds to the lac operator to inhibit transcription in E. coli. This inhibition can be relieved by adding lactose or isopropyl-β-D-thiogalactopyranoside (IPTG). lac repressor encoded by lacI
   5042..5064    +  RBS            RBS: efficient ribosome binding site from bacteriophage T7 gene 10 (Olins and Rangwala, 1989)
   5126..5170    +  CDS            S-Tag: affinity and epitope tag derived from pancreatic ribonuclease A
   5177..5437    +  CDS            Asxl1 (fragment): ASXL1_MOUSE - Also known as Kiaa0978. Experimental evidence at protein level: Swiss-Prot protein existence level 1. Probable Polycomb group (PcG) protein involved in transcriptional regulation mediated by ligand-bound retinoic acid receptors (RARs) and peroxisome proliferator-activated receptor gamma (PPARG) (PubMed:16606617). Acts as a coactivator of RARA and RXRA through association with NCOA1 (PubMed:16606617). Acts as a corepressor for PPARG and suppresses its adipocyte differentiation-inducing activity (PubMed:21047783). Non-catalytic component of the PR-DUB complex, a complex that specif
   5426..5449    +  CDS            FLAG: FLAG® epitope tag, followed by an enterokinase cleavage site
   5459..5476    +  CDS            9xHis (fragment): 9xHis affinity tag
   5486..5535    +  CDS            SET1 (fragment): solubility-enhancement tag derived from T7 phage gene 10B
   5543..5590    +  terminator     T7 terminator: transcription terminator for bacteriophage T7 RNA polymerase
