[The description below was written by a language model from this plasmid's Addgene catalogue record and pLannotate feature annotations shown in this document.]
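Description:
pET30a-ASXL1-HARE-HTH domain is a bacterial expression plasmid built on the Novagen pET30a backbone for producing a short fragment of mouse ASXL1, residues 2–83 comprising the HARE-HTH domain, in E. coli. The plasmid replicates from a ColE1/pBR322-type origin; the feature table also shows the bom mobility region and the rop gene, which normally moderates copy number, although the catalogue lists the plasmid as high copy. Selection is by kanamycin through the aph(3')-Ia aminoglycoside phosphotransferase gene, and an f1 origin allows single-stranded DNA production. Small annotated pieces of the tetracycline resistance gene are backbone remnants rather than functional markers.

Expression is driven by a T7 promoter directly followed by a lac operator, with the T7 gene 10 ribosome binding site upstream of the coding region and a T7 terminator downstream. The plasmid carries its own lacI gene, so transcription stays repressed until relieved by IPTG in a host that supplies T7 RNA polymerase. The Asxl1 fragment was inserted between BglII and XhoI and sits downstream of the vector's S-Tag, with a FLAG epitope at its C terminus followed by a vector-derived polyhistidine stretch. This arrangement suggests a product carrying affinity and epitope tags at both ends, though the record does not confirm the exact reading frame or whether every tag is translated. The short "SET1" hit before the terminator is probably an incidental match to vector sequence.

The sequenced record is about 5.6 kb, somewhat larger than the roughly 5 kb total given in the catalogue. The construct is suited to producing recombinant domain for purification and biochemical study; the associated publication concerns DNA N6-methyladenine sensing and Polycomb silencing.
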