Addgene plasmid #107164: pET30a-ASXL1-HARE-HTH domain
Purpose: Expresses murine ASXL1 HARE-HTH domain (amino acids 2-83) in E. coli
Depositing lab: Douglas Feldman. Depositing organization: University of Southern California. Publication: An Adversarial DNA N(6)-Methyladenine-Sensor Network Preserves Polycomb Silencing. Kweon SM, Chen Y, Moon E, Kvederaviciute K, Klimasauskas S, Feldman DE. Mol Cell. 2019 Apr 5. pii: S1097-2765(19)30222-9. doi: 10.1016/j.molcel.2019.03.018. PubMed 30982744.
Backbone
  Vector backbone: pET30a
  Backbone manufacturer: Novagen
  Backbone size w/o insert (bp): 4750
  Total vector size (bp): 5000
  Vector type: Bacterial Expression
Growth in bacteria
  Bacterial resistance: Kanamycin, 50 μg/mL
  Growth temperature: 37°C
  Growth strain: DH5alpha
  Copy number: High Copy
Gene/Insert
  Gene/Insert name: ASXL1 (alt name: ASXL1)
  Species: M. musculus (mouse)
  Insert size (bp): 275
  Mutation: Contains amino acids 2-83
  Entrez Gene: Asxl1
  Promoter: T7
  Tag / fusion protein: Flag (C terminal on insert)
  Cloning method: Restriction Enzyme; 5′ cloning site BglII (not destroyed); 3′ cloning site XhoI (unknown if destroyed)
  Sequencing primers: 5′ T7
Terms and licenses: Academic/Nonprofit Terms; Industry Terms: Not Available to Industry
How to cite: pET30a-ASXL1-HARE-HTH domain was a gift from Douglas Feldman (Addgene plasmid # 107164 ; http://n2t.net/addgene:107164 ; RRID:Addgene_107164)
