>Addgene plasmid #107164 | pET30a-ASXL1-HARE-HTH domain | depositor partial sequence | sequence record 202213 | T7
ATGCACCATCATCATCNTCNTTCTTCTGGTCTGGTGCCACGCGGTTCTGGTATGAAAGAAACCGCTGCTG
CTAAATTCGAACGCCAGCACATGGACAGCCCAGATCTGAAGGACAAACAGAAGAGGAAGAAGGAGCGCAC
GTGGGCCGAGGCCGCGCGCCTGGTGTTAGAAAACTACTCAGATGCTCCAATGACACCAAAACAGATTCTG
CAGGTCATAGAGGCAGAAGGACTGAAGGAAATGAGAAGTGGGACATCCCCTCTTGCGTGCCTCAATGCCA
TGCTACATTCCAACTCAAGAGGAGGAGAAGGGCTGTTTTATAAATTACCTGGCCGCATTAGTCTTTTCAC
ACTCGATTACAAGGATGACGATGACAAGTGACTCGAGCACCACCACCACCACCACTGAGATCCGGCTGCT
AACAAAGCCCGAAAGGAAGCTGAGTTGGCTGCTGCCACCGCTGAGCAATAACTAGCATAACCCCTTGGGG
CCTCTAAACGGGTCTTGAGGGGTTTTTTGCTGAAAGGAGGAACTATATCCGGATTGGCGAATGGG
[124 nt withheld, positions 556-679]
CGCCGGCTTTCCCCGTCNN
[73 nt withheld, positions 699-771]
AGGGTGATGGTTCACGTAGTGGGCCATC
